Addgene plasmid #91959: pCDB24
Purpose: (Empty Backbone) empty expression vector for 10His-SUMO tag protein purification
Depositing lab: Christopher Bahl. Depositing organization: University of Washington.
Backbone
  Vector backbone: pCDB24
  Backbone size (bp): 7659
  Modifications to backbone: started with pET16b, added a new multiple cloning site, and added a yeast origin of replication and uracil synthesis cassette
  Vector type: Bacterial Expression, Yeast Expression
  Promoter: T7
  Tag / fusion protein: 10-His (N terminal on insert); Smt3 (N terminal on backbone)
Growth in bacteria
  Bacterial resistance: Ampicillin, 100 μg/mL
  Growth temperature: 37°C
  Growth strain: DH5alpha
  Copy number: High Copy
Gene/Insert
  Cloning method: Gibson Cloning
  Sequencing primers: 5′ CCTGTATGACGGTATTCG; 3′ GCTAGTTATTGCTCAGCGG
Terms and licenses: Academic/Nonprofit Terms; Industry Terms: Not Available to Industry
How to cite: pCDB24 was a gift from Christopher Bahl (Addgene plasmid # 91959 ; http://n2t.net/addgene:91959 ; RRID:Addgene_91959)
