[The description below was written by a language model from this plasmid's Addgene catalogue record and pLannotate feature annotations shown in this document.]
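Description:
pCDB24 is an empty bacterial expression backbone derived from pET16b, designed for producing recombinant proteins with an N-terminal 10-His–SUMO tag for purification. According to the record, the pET16b parent was modified by adding a new multiple cloning site together with a yeast origin of replication and a uracil synthesis cassette, giving a plasmid of roughly 7.6 kb that can be maintained in both E. coli and Saccharomyces cerevisiae. In bacteria it replicates from a ColE1/pBR322-type origin (the bom and rop elements of pBR322 are also present, although the catalogue lists it as high copy) and is selected with ampicillin through the β-lactamase gene. In yeast, a CEN6/ARS element provides stable low-copy maintenance, and URA3 under its own promoter gives uracil prototrophy selection, with 5-FOA counterselection possible. Several tetracycline-resistance fragments are non-functional remnants of the pBR322 lineage.

The expression cassette consists of a T7 promoter followed by a lac operator and the T7 gene 10 ribosome binding site, then the polyhistidine tag (annotated as 9xHis, described by the depositor as 10-His) fused to yeast Smt3, the SUMO homologue. A short stretch annotated as a fragment of a T7 gene 10B-derived tag lies between Smt3 and the T7 terminator, presumably within the cloning region. The plasmid-borne lacI gene supplies repressor, so expression is IPTG-inducible in hosts that provide T7 RNA polymerase. Genes of interest are inserted downstream of Smt3 by Gibson assembly. The record does not state the purpose of the yeast elements, though they would be compatible with propagation or recombination-based cloning in yeast. The histidine tag allows metal-affinity capture, and SUMO fusions are generally used to aid solubility and allow tag removal by SUMO-specific protease.
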