Features (pLannotate 1.2.2; 23 found; start..end, strand, type, name):
    153..171     +  promoter       T7 promoter: promoter for bacteriophage T7 RNA polymerase
    172..196     +  protein_bind   lac operator: The lac repressor binds to the lac operator to inhibit transcription in E. coli. This inhibition can be relieved by adding lactose or isopropyl-β-D-thiogalactopyranoside (IPTG). lac repressor encoded by lacI
    211..233     +  RBS            RBS: efficient ribosome binding site from bacteriophage T7 gene 10 (Olins and Rangwala, 1989)
    247..273     +  CDS            9xHis: 9xHis affinity tag
    283..579     +  CDS            SMT3: SMT3_YEAST - Experimental evidence at protein level: Swiss-Prot protein existence level 1. Not known; suppressor of MIF2 mutations. From Saccharomyces cerevisiae (strain ATCC 204508 / S288c) (Baker's yeast).
    588..637     +  CDS            SET1 (fragment): solubility-enhancement tag derived from T7 phage gene 10B
    645..692     +  terminator     T7 terminator: transcription terminator for bacteriophage T7 RNA polymerase
    715..819     -  CDS            TcR (fragment): tetracycline efflux protein; tet; confers resistance to tetracycline
    867..895     -  promoter       tet promoter: E. coli promoter for tetracycline efflux protein gene
   1008..1112    +  promoter       AmpR promoter: bla
   1113..1973    +  CDS            AmpR: β-lactamase; bla; confers resistance to ampicillin, carbenicillin, and related antibiotics
   2144..2732    +  rep_origin     ori: high-copy-number ColE1/pMB1/pBR322/pUC origin of replication
   2918..3057    -  misc_feature   bom: basis of mobility region from pBR322
   3159..3350    -  CDS            rop: Rop protein, which maintains plasmids at low copy number; rop
   3367..3747    +  CDS            YPB1_ECOLX: Protein predicted: Swiss-Prot protein existence level 4. From Escherichia coli.
   3986..4789    -  CDS            URA3: orotidine-5'-phosphate decarboxylase, required for uracil biosynthesis; S. cerevisiae URA3; yeast auxotrophic marker, counterselectable with 5-fluoroorotic acid (5-FOA)
   4790..5004    -  promoter       URA3 promoter: S. cerevisiae URA3
   5032..5534    +  misc_feature   CEN/ARS: S. cerevisiae CEN6 centromere fused to an autonomously replicating sequence
   5658..6282    -  CDS            TcR (fragment): tetracycline efflux protein; tet; confers resistance to tetracycline
   6297..6318    -  protein_bind   CAP binding site: CAP binding activates transcription in the presence of cAMP. E. coli catabolite activator protein
   6331..7413    -  CDS            lacI: lac repressor; lacI; The lac repressor binds to the lac operator to inhibit transcription in E. coli. This inhibition can be relieved by adding lactose or isopropyl-β-D-thiogalactopyranoside (IPTG).
   7414..7491    -  promoter       lacI promoter: lacI
   7499..131     -  CDS            TcR (fragment) (across the origin): tetracycline efflux protein; tet; confers resistance to tetracycline
>Addgene plasmid #91959 | pCDB24 | addgene full sequence | sequence record 221550 | Addgene NGS Result
CGAAACAAGCGCTCATGAGCCCGAAGTGGCGAGCCCGATCTTCCCCATCGGTGATGTCGGCGATATAGGC
GCCAGCAACCGCACCTGTGGCGCCGGTGATGCCGGCCACGATGCGTCCGGCGTAGAGGATCGAGATCTCG
ATCCCGCGAAATTAATACGACTCACTATAGGGGAATTGTGAGCGGATAACAATTCCCCTCTAGAAATAAT
TTTGTTTAACTTTAAGAAGGAGATATACATATGGGTCACCACCACCACCACCACCACCACCACCACGGTA
GCCTGCAAGATTCGGAAGTCAACCAAGAAGCAAAGCCGGAAGTCAAGCCGGAAGTGAAACCGGAAACCCA
TATTAACCTGAAAGTTAGTGACGGCAGCTCTGAAATTTTCTTTAAGATCAAAAAGACCACGCCGCTGCGT
CGCCTGATGGAAGCGTTTGCCAAACGTCAGGGCAAGGAAATGGATAGCCTGCGTTTCCTGTATGACGGTA
TTCGCATCCAGGCAGATCAAGCGCCGGAAGACCTGGACATGGAAGACAACGACATCATTGAAGCCCACCG
TGAACAGATTGGCGGCTCGAGGATCCGGCTGCTAACAAAGCCCGAAAGGAAGCTGAGTTGGCTGCTGCCA
CCGCTGAGCAATAACTAGCATAACCCCTTGGGGCCTCTAAACGGGTCTTGAGGGGTTTTTTGCTGAAAGG
AGGAACTATATCCGGATATCCCGCAAGAGGCCCGGCAGTACCGGCATAACCAAGCCTATGCCTACAGCAT
CCAGGGTGACGGTGCCGAGGATGACGATGAGCGCATTGTTAGATTTCATACACGGTGCCTGACTGCGTTA
GCAATTTAACTGTGATAAACTACCGCATTAAAGCTTATCGATGATAAGCTGTCAAACATGAGAATTCTTG
AAGACGAAAGGGCCTCGTGATACGCCTATTTTTATAGGTTAATGTCATGATAATAATGGTTTCTTAGACG
TCAGGTGGCACTTTTCGGGGAAATGTGCGCGGAACCCCTATTTGTTTATTTTTCTAAATACATTCAAATA
TGTATCCGCTCATGAGACAATAACCCTGATAAATGCTTCAATAATATTGAAAAAGGAAGAGTATGAGTAT
TCAACATTTCCGTGTCGCCCTTATTCCCTTTTTTGCGGCATTTTGCCTTCCTGTTTTTGCTCACCCAGAA
ACGCTGGTGAAAGTAAAAGATGCTGAAGATCAGTTGGGTGCACGAGTGGGTTACATCGAACTGGATCTCA
ACAGCGGTAAGATCCTTGAGAGTTTTCGCCCCGAAGAACGTTTTCCAATGATGAGCACTTTTAAAGTTCT
GCTATGTGGCGCGGTATTATCCCGTGTTGACGCCGGGCAAGAGCAACTCGGTCGCCGCATACACTATTCT
CAGAATGACTTGGTTGAGTACTCACCAGTCACAGAAAAGCATCTTACGGATGGCATGACAGTAAGAGAAT
TATGCAGTGCTGCCATAACCATGAGTGATAACACTGCGGCCAACTTACTTCTGACAACGATCGGAGGACC
GAAGGAGCTAACCGCTTTTTTGCACAACATGGGGGATCATGTAACTCGCCTTGATCGTTGGGAACCGGAG
CTGAATGAAGCCATACCAAACGACGAGCGTGACACCACGATGCCTGCAGCAATGGCAACAACGTTGCGCA
AACTATTAACTGGCGAACTACTTACTCTAGCTTCCCGGCAACAATTAATAGACTGGATGGAGGCGGATAA
AGTTGCAGGACCACTTCTGCGCTCGGCCCTTCCGGCTGGCTGGTTTATTGCTGATAAATCTGGAGCCGGT
GAGCGTGGGTCTCGCGGTATCATTGCAGCACTGGGGCCAGATGGTAAGCCCTCCCGTATCGTAGTTATCT
ACACGACGGGGAGTCAGGCAACTATGGATGAACGAAATAGACAGATCGCTGAGATAGGTGCCTCACTGAT
TAAGCATTGGTAACTGTCAGACCAAGTTTACTCATATATACTTTAGATTGATTTAAAACTTCATTTTTAA
TTTAAAAGGATCTAGGTGAAGATCCTTTTTGATAATCTCATGACCAAAATCCCTTAACGTGAGTTTTCGT
TCCACTGAGCGTCAGACCCCGTAGAAAAGATCAAAGGATCTTCTTGAGATCCTTTTTTTCTGCGCGTAAT
CTGCTGCTTGCAAACAAAAAAACCACCGCTACCAGCGGTGGTTTGTTTGCCGGATCAAGAGCTACCAACT
CTTTTTCCGAAGGTAACTGGCTTCAGCAGAGCGCAGATACCAAATACTGTCCTTCTAGTGTAGCCGTAGT
TAGGCCACCACTTCAAGAACTCTGTAGCACCGCCTACATACCTCGCTCTGCTAATCCTGTTACCAGTGGC
TGCTGCCAGTGGCGATAAGTCGTGTCTTACCGGGTTGGACTCAAGACGATAGTTACCGGATAAGGCGCAG
CGGTCGGGCTGAACGGGGGGTTCGTGCACACAGCCCAGCTTGGAGCGAACGACCTACACCGAACTGAGAT
ACCTACAGCGTGAGCTATGAGAAAGCGCCACGCTTCCCGAAGGGAGAAAGGCGGACAGGTATCCGGTAAG
CGGCAGGGTCGGAACAGGAGAGCGCACGAGGGAGCTTCCAGGGGGAAACGCCTGGTATCTTTATAGTCCT
GTCGGGTTTCGCCACCTCTGACTTGAGCGTCGATTTTTGTGATGCTCGTCAGGGGGGCGGAGCCTATGGA
AAAACGCCAGCAACGCGGCCTTTTTACGGTTCCTGGCCTTTTGCTGGCCTTTTGCTCACATGTTCTTTCC
TGCGTTATCCCCTGATTCTGTGGATAACCGTATTACCGCCTTTGAGTGAGCTGATACCGCTCGCCGCAGC
CGAACGACCGAGCGCAGCGAGTCAGTGAGCGAGGAAGCGGAAGAGCGCCTGATGCGGTATTTTCTCCTTA
CGCATCTGTGCGGTATTTCACACCGCAATGGTGCACTCTCAGTACAATCTGCTCTGATGCCGCATAGTTA
AGCCAGTATACACTCCGCTATCGCTACGTGACTGGGTCATGGCTGCGCCCCGACACCCGCCAACACCCGC
TGACGCGCCCTGACGGGCTTGTCTGCTCCCGGCATCCGCTTACAGACAAGCTGTGACCGTCTCCGGGAGC
TGCATGTGTCAGAGGTTTTCACCGTCATCACCGAAACGCGCGAGGCAGCTGCGGTAAAGCTCATCAGCGT
GGTCGTGAAGCGATTCACAGATGTCTGCCTGTTCATCCGCGTCCAGCTCGTTGAGTTTCTCCAGAAGCGT
TAATGTCTGGCTTCTGATAAAGCGGGCCATGTTAAGGGCGGTTTTTTCCTGTTTGGTCACTGATGCCTCC
GTGTAAGGGGGATTTCTGTTCATGGGGGTAATGATACCGATGAAACGAGAGAGGATGCTCACGATACGGG
TTACTGATGATGAACATGCCCGGTTACTGGAACGTTGTGAGGGTAAACAACTGGCGGTATGGATGCGGCG
GGACCAGAGAAAAATCACTCAGGGTCAATGCCAGCGCTTCGTTAATACAGATGTAGGTGTTCCACAGGGT
AGCCAGCAGCATCCTGCGATGCAGATCCGGAACATAATGGTGCAGGGCGCTGACTTCCGCGTTTCCAGAC
TTTACGAAACACGGAAACCGAAGACCATTCATGTTGTTGCTCAGGTCGCAGACGTTTTGCAGCAGCAGTC
GCTTCACGTTCGCTCGCGTATCGGTGATTCATTCTGCTAACCAGTAAGGCAACCCCGCCAGCCTAGCCGG
GTCCTCAACGACAGGAGCACGATCATGCGCACCCGTGGCCAGGACCCAACGCTGCCCGAGATGCGCCGCG
TGCGGCTGCTGGAGATGGCGGACGCGATGGATATGTTCTGCCAAGGGTTGGTTTGCGGGGTAATAACTGA
TATAATTAAATTGAAGCTCTAATTTGTGAGTTTAGTATACATGCATTTACTTATAATACAGTTTTTTAGT
TTTGCTGGCCGCATCTTCTCAAATATGCTTCCCAGCCTGCTTTTCTGTAACGTTCACCCTCTACCTTAGC
ATCCCTTCCCTTTGCAAATAGTCCTCTTCCAACAATAATAATGTCAGATCCTGTAGAGACCACATCATCC
ACGGTTCTATACTGTTGACCCAATGCGTCTCCCTTGTCATCTAAACCCACACCGGGTGTCATAATCAACC
AATCGTAACCTTCATCTCTTCCACCCATGTCTCTTTGAGCAATAAAGCCGATAACAAAATCTTTGTCGCT
CTTCGCAATGTCAACAGTACCCTTAGTATATTCTCCAGTAGATAGGGAGCCCTTGCATGACAATTCTGCT
AACATCAAAAGGCCTCTAGGTTCCTTTGTTACTTCTTCTGCCGCCTGCTTCAAACCGCTAACAATACCTG
GGCCCACCACACCGTGTGCATTCGTAATGTCTGCCCATTCTGCTATTCTGTATACACCCGCAGAGTACTG
CAATTTGACTGTATTACCAATGTCAGCAAATTTTCTGTCTTCGAAGAGTAAAAAATTGTACTTGGCGGAT
AATGCCTTTAGCGGCTTAACTGTGCCCTCCATGGAAAAATCAGTCAAGATATCCACATGTGTTTTTAGTA
AACAAATTTTGGGACCTAATGCTTCAACTAACTCCAGTAATTCCTTGGTGGTACGAACATCCAATGAAGC
ACACAAGTTTGTTTGCTTTTCGTGCATGATATTAAATAGCTTGGCAGCAACAGGACTAGGATGAGTAGCA
GCACGTTCCTTATATGTAGCTTTCGACATGATTTATCTTCGTTTCCTGCAGGTTTTTGTTCTGTGCAGTT
GGGTTAAGAATACTGGGCAATTTCATGTTTCTTCAACACTACATATGCGTATATATACCAATCTAAGTCT
GTGCTCCTTCCTTCGTTCTTCCTTCTGTTCGGAGATTACCGAATCAAAAAATTTCAAGGAAACCGAAATC
AAAAAAAAGAATAAAAAAAAAATGATGAATTGAAAAGCTAGCTTATCGATGGGTCCTTTTCATCACGTGC
TATAAAAATAATTATAATTTAAATTTTTTAATATAAATATATAAATTAAAAATAGAAAGTAAAAAAAGAA
ATTAAAGAAAAAATAGTTTTTGTTTTCCGAAGATGTAAAAGACTCTAGGGGGATCGCCAACAAATACTAC
CTTTTATCTTGCTCTTCCTGCTCTCAGGTATTAATGCCGAATTGTTTCATCTTGTCTGTGTAGAAGACCA
CACACGAAAATCCTGTGATTTTACATTTTACTTATCGTTAATCGAATGTATATCTATTTAATCTGCTTTT
CTTGTCTAATAAATATATATGTAAAGTACGCTTTTTGTTGAAATTTTTTAAACCTTTGTTTATTTTTTTT
CTTCATTCCGTAACTCTTCTACCTTCTTTATTTACTTTCTAAAATCCAAATACAAAACATAAAAATAAAT
AAACACAGAGTAAATTCCCAAATTATTCCATCATTAAAAGATACGAGGCGCGTGTAAGTTACAGGCAAGC
GATCTCTAAGAAACCATTATTATCATGACATTAACCTATAAAAACGCATTCACAGTTCTCCGCAAGAATT
GATTGGCTCCAATTCTTGGAGTGGTGAATCCGTTAGCGAGGTGCCGCCGGCTTCCATTCAGGTCGAGGTG
GCCCGGCTCCATGCACCGCGACGCAACGCGGGGAGGCAGACAAGGTATAGGGCGGCGCCTACAATCCATG
CCAACCCGTTCCATGTGCTCGCCGAGGCGGCATAAATCGCCGTGACGATCAGCGGTCCAATGATCGAAGT
TAGGCTGGTAAGAGCCGCGAGCGATCCTTGAAGCTGTCCCTGATGGTCGTCATCTACCTGCCTGGACAGC
ATGGCCTGCAACGCGGGCATCCCGATGCCGCCGGAAGCGAGAAGAATCATAATGGGGAAGGCCATCCAGC
CTCGCGTCGCGAACGCCAGCAAGACGTAGCCCAGCGCGTCGGCCGCCATGCCGGCGATAATGGCCTGCTT
CTCGCCGAAACGTTTGGTGGCGGGACCAGTGACGAAGGCTTGAGCGAGGGCGTGCAAGATTCCGAATACC
GCAAGCGACAGGCCGATCATCGTCGCGCTCCAGCGAAAGCGGTCCTCGCCGAAAATGACCCAGAGCGCTG
CCGGCACCTGTCCTACGAGTTGCATGATAAAGAAGACAGTCATAAGTGCGGCGACGATAGTCATGCCCCG
CGCCCACCGGAAGGAGCTGACTGGGTTGAAGGCTCTCAAGGGCATCGGTCGAGATCCCGGTGCCTAATGA
GTGAGCTAACTTACATTAATTGCGTTGCGCTCACTGCCCGCTTTCCAGTCGGGAAACCTGTCGTGCCAGC
TGCATTAATGAATCGGCCAACGCGCGGGGAGAGGCGGTTTGCGTATTGGGCGCCAGGGTGGTTTTTCTTT
TCACCAGTGAGACGGGCAACAGCTGATTGCCCTTCACCGCCTGGCCCTGAGAGAGTTGCAGCAAGCGGTC
CACGCTGGTTTGCCCCAGCAGGCGAAAATCCTGTTTGATGGTGGTTAACGGCGGGATATAACATGAGCTG
TCTTCGGTATCGTCGTATCCCACTACCGAGATATCCGCACCAACGCGCAGCCCGGACTCGGTAATGGCGC
GCATTGCGCCCAGCGCCATCTGATCGTTGGCAACCAGCATCGCAGTGGGAACGATGCCCTCATTCAGCAT
TTGCATGGTTTGTTGAAAACCGGACATGGCACTCCAGTCGCCTTCCCGTTCCGCTATCGGCTGAATTTGA
TTGCGAGTGAGATATTTATGCCAGCCAGCCAGACGCAGACGCGCCGAGACAGAACTTAATGGGCCCGCTA
ACAGCGCGATTTGCTGGTGACCCAATGCGACCAGATGCTCCACGCCCAGTCGCGTACCGTCTTCATGGGA
GAAAATAATACTGTTGATGGGTGTCTGGTCAGAGACATCAAGAAATAACGCCGGAACATTAGTGCAGGCA
GCTTCCACAGCAATGGCATCCTGGTCATCCAGCGGATAGTTAATGATCAGCCCACTGACGCGTTGCGCGA
GAAGATTGTGCACCGCCGCTTTACAGGCTTCGACGCCGCTTCGTTCTACCATCGACACCACCACGCTGGC
ACCCAGTTGATCGGCGCGAGATTTAATCGCCGCGACAATTTGCGACGGCGCGTGCAGGGCCAGACTGGAG
GTGGCAACGCCAATCAGCAACGACTGTTTGCCCGCCAGTTGTTGTGCCACGCGGTTGGGAATGTAATTCA
GCTCCGCCATCGCCGCTTCCACTTTTTCCCGCGTTTTCGCAGAAACGTGGCTGGCCTGGTTCACCACGCG
GGAAACGGTCTGATAAGAGACACCGGCATACTCTGCGACATCGTATAACGTTACTGGTTTCACATTCACC
ACCCTGAATTGACTCTCTTCCGGGCGCTATCATGCCATACCGCGAAAGGTTTTGCGCCATTCGATGGTGT
CCGGGATCTCGACGCTCTCCCTTATGCGACTCCTGCATTAGGAAGCAGCCCAGTAGTAGGTTGAGGCCGT
TGAGCACCGCCGCCGCAAGGAATGGTGCATGCAAGGAGATGGCGCCCAACAGTCCCCCGGCCACGGGGCC
TGCCACCATACCCACGC
